>Addgene plasmid #107639 | Ddo_beta-catenin-1 | addgene full sequence | sequence record 208831 | Addgene NGS Result
GCAAACCGCCTCTCCCCGCGCGTTGGCCGATTCATTAATGCAGCTGGCACGACAGGTTTCCCGACTGGAA
AGCGGGCAGTGAGCGCAACGCAATTAATACGCGTACCGCTAGCCAGGAAGAGTTTGTAGAAACGCAAAAA
GGCCATCCGTCAGGATGGCCTTCTGCTTAGTTTGATGCCTGGCAGTTTATGGCGGGCGTCCTGCCCGCCA
CCCTCCGGGCCGTTGCTTCACAACGTTCAAATCCGCTCCCGGCGGATTTGTCCTACTCAGGAGAGCGTTC
ACCGACAAACAACAGATAAAACGAAAGGCCCAGTCTTCCGACTGAGCCTTTCGTTTTATTTGATGCCTGG
CAGTTCCCTACTCTCGCGTTAACGCTAGCATGGATGTTTTCCCAGTCACGACGTTGTAAAACGACGGCCA
GTCTTAAGCAAAAAACCCCTCAAGACCCGTTTAGAGGCCCCAAGGGGTTATGCTAGGAAGTAATACGACT
CACTATAGGGAGACCGGCAGATCTGATATCATCGATGAATTCGAGCTCCACCGCGGTGGCGGCCGCTCTA
GAACTAGTGGATCCACCGGTTCCATGGCTAGCGGCATTACCATCCCGTTGGAAAGTCACAGTCACAGTGT
CAGTAGTAAACATGGTTACGATGAAATGGAATCAGAAGATCAAAATAAAAATTCAAAAGAATGGAATTAT
AATACATCAAACAATAACGTTAATGATGGATTGTCGAATGACATTTGCATGCTGACTCCAGATACCCCAG
GAAGTTCTGGATGTCTTAGACACGGGGGTGAAGGTATGGCCGACGTCAACTTGTCGACTTGTTACGATGG
TAAAGAAGAAAACAATAGAAATCCAGATTTTGCAATAGACATCGATAAAATTGAAGCTGAAAGTGCCATA
CCTGATCTTATCAAACTGATTAGCGATGAAGACGATGCTGTAGTTATAAACGAGGCTACAATGATGGTTT
TTCAGTTGAGTAAAACTGATGCAATTGATGCAATAATAAATTCAAAAGAAATGATATCATGTATGATTGA
AGCAATGAATAAAGCCGAACACGCAGAAGCAGTTAGATTTTTAGCTGGTGCTATTTATAATATGTCTCAA
AAGAAAAACGGACTAAAAATTATTTTCGAAGCCAATGTCATACCGTGTTTGGTTAAATTGTTGGGATTTT
CAATGGAATCTGTGTTATTTTATGCAATCACCACCTTACACAATTTACTATTATATCAAGAAGGCGGCAA
AGAAGCTGTGAGAATTAGTGGCTGCATTCCTAAAATGGTTGCTCTTTTGCAGAAAAATAACATCAAGTTT
TTGACGATTTGTACTGATTGTTTACAAATTTTGGCTTTCAATCATCAGCCGAGTAAATTAGAGATTTTAA
AACACGGTGGTCCTTTGCATTTAATTCATATTATTAAAAGTTATGATTATGAAAAACTTTTATGGACGGC
AACAAGAGTTCTGAAAGTTTTAAGTGTTTGTTCAGCTAATAAGCCAGTTATTATACGGGAAGGGGGAATG
GATGCATTGACCAATATTTTGTATCATACAATACAAAAAAACACAAACATTGAATCCTATCCACAAGTTG
TACCAAATGAAAACAATGAATCATATCCACACTTTAGCCAGAGACTTTTGCACAACTGTTTATGGACACT
TAGAAATTTATCGGATGCAGCTACTCGTCTAAATTTCGATAATTTACTTAAAGTTTTGGTTCAAATTTTA
GTGAATGCTGCTAATTCATTTCAAAGACAAGCTCCTCATATTGATACAAATGTTATTACATGTGCAGCTG
GAATTTTATCTAATTTAACTTGCAACAATCAATATAATAAAATAACTTTTTATAAACTTGGTGGAGTGGA
AGCTATTTTAAGAACTATCGAATGGAATTTAGCATTGACAAATCCAACTAATGTTCCGAACAAATTAACC
CAAAACAATTATTTTCCTGATGACATTTTTGAGCCATGTATATGTACTTTAAGACATATTTCCAGTCGCC
ATGAAGATGCTGAGGCTGCCCAAGCTGCAATATTACATTGTCAAGGATTACATATTCTCATCAAGATCAT
AGAAATGCAACTCGGTCCGGATCTTTTTCATATGCAATCTCATCAACCAATTATGCCTAATCTATTTCTT
TCGTACTATAAAATAAATTGGAGTCTCATAAAAGCAATTATCGGCCTTATAAGAAATCTTGCAATGTTTT
CATGCAATTTCGTACCTATACGAGAACGAGGTTTTTGTTGGCCAATGATCGTTTTAATTAATCGAGCTCA
AATTGATTTATTGAATAAAAATGCATGTTCTTCTATTTCGCCGAAAGATAAATTGCTAGAAGAAATCATT
GAAGTGTCTTGTGGAGCATTACATATGCTTGCTAAAGATCCTGGTATTCGAGCACAAATAACGTCTATGA
AGATATGGCAAAGGTTAATCAGTTATCCACAACAAATTGGTATTCAACCAGCTGTATATGTAATTTCCAG
CCTTTTGTTTAACCATTTAGAATCAATTCAAAGAGTAGCAGCTGGTCTTTTGGTTGAAGTTTCAGCTGAG
CGTTTAGGATTAGAACTAATTATTAACCAATTGGTGATTACCAATAAACTTAATGAAATGGTTCATTCTA
ATAATGAAGCAATATCAACATACGCTTCCGCTATTCTAATTAGAGCAACTGAAGAGAAAAGTAAAAGATA
TGCTTCATCTCACAGCTATAATGTCGTTCCACAAAATCCAAACAATTTGAGAAATAATCTTTCGATTTCT
TTACCGAATAATCAAAATACCAACCCTGGTTATTTGAGCTCTATATTAAATTCTCCGATTTTACACAATC
AGTCGCCATGTATAAGTCACAGACATAATACTGTAGCACAATGTGGAGATCAAACTGTTTCAAATGAACC
AATATGCCAGTTAAATGATGTAGAAGTACCTGATTATCATATGAATTATTCTAATACTCTTCAACCACAA
AATCGATATCCATATAATTCTAACTACATTGATCCAAATTACAGTCTAATCAATCAACCGGGAAATTCAG
ATTTAACAATGAGACATTTTAAGCAACTCGGTCCAATCAATATTTCGAATGAATGTGTTAATCAAGACGT
TCAAAAGAACTTTTCGAACACAAGTTTTAAAAGTCCCTCATCTCATTCTTTATCTCTTAGTGGTAACTTA
TGCTCGTCTAGTGACAATTCTAAGAAGGAAATAATGGACGTGTGCATGTTAGACACCGGGTAGAATTGGC
CGGGCCCGGTACCCAATTCGCCCTATAGTGAGTCGTATTACTTCCACATAACCCCTTGGGGCCTCTAAAC
GGGTCTTGAGGGGTTTTTTGAGGATCCCCTATAGTGAGTCGTATTACATGGTCATAGCTGTTTCCTGGCA
GCTCTGGCCCGTGTCTCAAAATCTCTGATGTTACATTGCACAAGATAAAAATATATCATCATGAACAATA
AAACTGTCTGCTTACATAAACAGTAATACAAGGGGTGTTATGAGCCATATTCAACGGGAAACGTCGAGGC
CGCGATTAAATTCCAACATGGATGCTGATTTATATGGGTATAAATGGGCTCGCGATAATGTCGGGCAATC
AGGTGCGACAATCTATCGCTTGTATGGGAAGCCCGATGCGCCAGAGTTGTTTCTGAAACATGGCAAAGGT
AGCGTTGCCAATGATGTTACAGATGAGATGGTCAGACTAAACTGGCTGACGGAATTTATGCCTCTTCCGA
CCATCAAGCATTTTATCCGTACTCCTGATGATGCATGGTTACTCACCACTGCGATCCCCGGAAAAACAGC
ATTCCAGGTATTAGAAGAATATCCTGATTCAGGTGAAAATATTGTTGATGCGCTGGCAGTGTTCCTGCGC
CGGTTGCATTCGATTCCTGTTTGTAATTGTCCTTTTAACAGCGATCGCGTATTTCGTCTCGCTCAGGCGC
AATCACGAATGAATAACGGTTTGGTTGATGCGAGTGATTTTGATGACGAGCGTAATGGCTGGCCTGTTGA
ACAAGTCTGGAAAGAAATGCATAAACTTTTGCCATTCTCACCGGATTCAGTCGTCACTCATGGTGATTTC
TCACTTGATAACCTTATTTTTGACGAGGGGAAATTAATAGGTTGTATTGATGTTGGACGAGTCGGAATCG
CAGACCGATACCAGGATCTTGCCATCCTATGGAACTGCCTCGGTGAGTTTTCTCCTTCATTACAGAAACG
GCTTTTTCAAAAATATGGTATTGATAATCCTGATATGAATAAATTGCAGTTTCATTTGATGCTCGATGAG
TTTTTCTAATCAGAATTGGTTAATTGGTTGTAACACTGGCAGAGCATTACGCTGACTTGACGGGACGGCG
CAAGCTCATGACCAAAATCCCTTAACGTGAGTTACGCGTCGTTCCACTGAGCGTCAGACCCCGTAGAAAA
GATCAAAGGATCTTCTTGAGATCCTTTTTTTCTGCGCGTAATCTGCTGCTTGCAAACAAAAAAACCACCG
CTACCAGCGGTGGTTTGTTTGCCGGATCAAGAGCTACCAACTCTTTTTCCGAAGGTAACTGGCTTCAGCA
GAGCGCAGATACCAAATACTGTTCTTCTAGTGTAGCCGTAGTTAGGCCACCACTTCAAGAACTCTGTAGC
ACCGCCTACATACCTCGCTCTGCTAATCCTGTTACCAGTGGCTGCTGCCAGTGGCGATAAGTCGTGTCTT
ACCGGGTTGGACTCAAGACGATAGTTACCGGATAAGGCGCAGCGGTCGGGCTGAACGGGGGGTTCGTGCA
CACAGCCCAGCTTGGAGCGAACGACCTACACCGAACTGAGATACCTACAGCGTGAGCTATGAGAAAGCGC
CACGCTTCCCGAAGGGAGAAAGGCGGACAGGTATCCGGTAAGCGGCAGGGTCGGAACAGGAGAGCGCACG
AGGGAGCTTCCAGGGGGAAACGCCTGGTATCTTTATAGTCCTGTCGGGTTTCGCCACCTCTGACTTGAGC
GTCGATTTTTGTGATGCTCGTCAGGGGGGCGGAGCCTATGGAAAAACGCCAGCAACGCGGCCTTTTTACG
GTTCCTGGCCTTTTGCTGGCCTTTTGCTCACATGTTCTTTCCTGCGTTATCCCCTGATTCTGTGGATAAC
CGTATTACCGCCTTTGAGTGAGCTGATACCGCTCGCCGCAGCCGAACGACCGAGCGCAGCGAGTCAGTGA
GCGAGGAAGCGGAAGAGCGCCCAATAC
Features (pLannotate 1.2.2; 12 found; start..end, strand, type, name):
    137..164     -  terminator     rrnB T2 terminator: transcription terminator T2 from the E. coli rrnB gene
    296..339     +  terminator     rrnB T1 terminator: Escherichia coli rrnB; transcription terminator T1 from the E. coli rrnB gene
    386..422     -  CDS            lacZα (fragment): LacZα fragment of β-galactosidase; lacZ fragment
    429..476     -  terminator     T7 terminator: transcription terminator for bacteriophage T7 RNA polymerase
    481..499     +  promoter       T7 promoter: promoter for bacteriophage T7 RNA polymerase
    533..579     +  misc_feature   MCS (fragment): pBluescript multiple cloning site
   3312..3330    -  promoter       T7 promoter: promoter for bacteriophage T7 RNA polymerase
   3337..3380    +  terminator     T7 terminator (fragment): transcription terminator for bacteriophage T7 RNA polymerase
   3388..3406    -  promoter       T7 promoter: promoter for bacteriophage T7 RNA polymerase
   3540..4349    +  CDS            KanR: aminoglycoside phosphotransferase; aph(3')-Ia; confers resistance to kanamycin in bacteria or G418 (Geneticin®) in eukaryotes
   4496..5084    +  rep_origin     ori: high-copy-number ColE1/pMB1/pBR322/pUC origin of replication
   5267..82      +  CDS            lacI (fragment) (across the origin): lac repressor; lacI; The lac repressor binds to the lac operator to inhibit transcription in E. coli. This inhibition can be relieved by adding lactose or isopropyl-β-D-thiogalactopyranoside (IPTG).
