[The description below was written by a language model from this plasmid's Addgene catalogue record and pLannotate feature annotations shown in this document.]
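Description:
Ddo_beta-catenin-1 is an RNAi plasmid built on the pPR-T4P backbone, carrying a roughly 2.7 kb beta-catenin-1 fragment from the planarian Dugesia dorotocephala, inserted by ligation-independent cloning. The sequenced record is 5,277 nt, consistent with the stated backbone and insert sizes. It is maintained in E. coli through a ColE1/pUC-type origin and selected with kanamycin via an aminoglycoside phosphotransferase (KanR) gene. The catalogue lists copy number as unknown, although this type of origin is annotated as high copy.

The key functional feature is the arrangement of bacteriophage T7 elements around the insert. A forward T7 promoter lies upstream of the cloning region and a reverse-oriented T7 promoter lies downstream, so the two converge on the unannotated span between them, which is where the beta-catenin-1 sequence presumably sits. T7 terminators sit just outside each promoter, positioned to stop the transcript initiated from the opposite side. Transcription by T7 RNA polymerase from both strands yields complementary RNAs that anneal into double-stranded RNA. A third T7 promoter is annotated further out on the downstream side, and its role is not explained by the record. The rrnB T1 and T2 terminators, together with short lacZα, lacI and pBluescript polylinker fragments, appear to be backbone remnants rather than functional expression elements.

The stated purpose is RNAi studies in planarians, and the associated publication concerns hands-on classroom activities for exploring regeneration and stem cell biology. The record does not specify how the dsRNA is produced or delivered to the animals, nor what knockdown phenotype is expected.
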