Addgene plasmid #107639: Ddo_beta-catenin-1
Purpose: RNAi studies in planarians
Depositing lab: Alejandro Sánchez. Depositing organization: Stowers Institute for Medical Research. Publication: Hands-On Classroom Activities for Exploring Regeneration and Stem Cell Biology with Planarians. Accorsi A, Williams MM, Ross EJ, Robb SMC, Elliott SA, Tu KC, Sanchez Alvarado A. The American Biology Teacher 79(3):208-223. Mar 2017. 10.1525/abt.2017.79.3.208.
Backbone
  Vector backbone: pPR-T4P
  Backbone size w/o insert (bp): 2636
  Vector type: RNAi
Growth in bacteria
  Bacterial resistance: Kanamycin, 50 μg/mL
  Growth temperature: 37°C
  Growth strain: DH5alpha
  Copy number: Unknown
Gene/Insert
  Gene/Insert name: beta-catenin-1
  Species: Dugesia dorotocephala
  Insert size (bp): 2669
  Cloning method: Ligation Independent Cloning
Terms and licenses: Academic/Nonprofit Terms; Industry Terms: Not Available to Industry
How to cite: Ddo_beta-catenin-1 was a gift from Alejandro Sánchez (Addgene plasmid # 107639 ; http://n2t.net/addgene:107639 ; RRID:Addgene_107639)
