>Addgene plasmid #107639 | Ddo_beta-catenin-1 | depositor partial sequence | sequence record 202995 | Insert Sequence
TTGGAAAGTCACAGTCACAGTGTCAGTAGTAAACATGGTTACGATGAAATGGAATCAGAAGATCAAAATA
AAAATTCAAAAGAATGGAATTATAATGCATCAAACAATAACGTTAATGATGGATTGTCGAATGACATTTG
CATGCTGACTCCAGATACCCCAGGAAGTTCTGGATGTCTTAGACACGGGGGTGAAGGTATGGCCGACGTC
AACTTGTCGACTTGTTACGATGGTAAAGAAGAAAACAATAGAAATCCAGATTTTGCAATAGACATCGATA
AAATTGAAGCTGAAAGTGCCATACCTGATCTTATCAAACTGATTAGCGATGAAGACGATGCTGTAGTTAT
AAACGAGGCTACAATGATGGTTTTTCAGTTGAGTAAAACTGATGCAATTGATGCAATAATAAATTCAAAA
GAAATGATATCATGCATGATTGAAGCAATGAATAAAGCCGAACACGCAGAAGCAGTTAGATTTTTAGCTG
GTGCTATTTATAATATGTCTCAAAAGAAAAACGGACTAAAAATTATTTTCGAAGCCAATGTCATACCGTG
TTTGGTTAAATTGTTGGGATTTTCAATGGAATCTGTGTTATTTTATGCAATCACCACCTTACACAATTTA
CTATTATATCAAGAAGGCGGCAAAGAAGCTGTGAGAATTAGTGGCTGCATTCCTAAAATGGTTGCTCTTT
TGCAGAAAAATAACATCAAGTTTTTGACGATTTGTACTGATTGTTTACAAATTTTGGCTTTCAATCATCA
GCCGAGTAAATTAGAGATTTTAAAACACGGTGGTCCTTTGCATTTAATTCATATTATTAAAAGTTATGAT
TATGAAAAACTTTTATGGACGGCAACAAGAGTTCTGAAAGTTTTAAGTGTTTGTTCAGCTAATAAGCCAG
TTATTATACGGGAAGGGGGAATGGATGCATTGACCAATATTTTGTATCATACAATACAAAAAAACACAAA
CATTGAATCCTATCCACAAGTTGTACCAAATGAAAACAATGAATCATATCCACACTTTAGCCAGAGACTT
TTGCACAACTGTTTATGGACACTTAGAAATTTATCGGATGCAGCTACTCGTCTAAATTTCGATAATTTAC
TTAAAGTTTTGGTTCAAATTTTAGTGAATGCTGCTAATTCATTTCAAAGACAAGCTCCTCATATTGATAC
AAATGTTATTACATGTGCAGCTGGAATTTTATCTAATTTAACTTGCAACAATCAATATAATAAAATAACT
TTTTATAAACTTGGTGGAGTGGAAGCTATTTTAAGAACTATCGAATGGAATTTAGCATTGACAAATCCAA
CTAATGTTCCGAACAAATTAACCCAAAACAATTATTTTCCTGATGACATTTTTGAGCCATGTATATGTAC
TTTAAGACATATTTCCAGTCGCCATGAAGATGCTGAGGCTGCCCAAGCTGCAATATTACATTGTCAAGGA
TTACATATTCTCATCAAGATCATAGAAATGCAACTCGGTCCGGATCTTTTTCATATGCAATCTCATCAAC
CAATTATGCCTAATCTATTTCTTTCGTACTATAAAATAAATTGGAGTCTCATAAAAGCAATTATCGGCCT
TATAAGAAATCTTGCAATGTTTTCATGCAATTTCGTACCTATACGAGAACGAGGTTTTTGTTGGCCAATG
ATCGTTTTAATTAATCGAGCTCAAATTGATTTATTGAATAAAAATGCATGTTCTTCTATTTCGCCGAAAG
ATAAATTGCTAGAAGAAATCATTGAAGTGTCTTGTGGAGCATTACATATGCTTGCTAAAGATCCTGGTAT
TCGAGCACAAATAACGTCTATGAAGATATGGCAAAGGTTAATCAGTTATCCACAACAAATTGGTATTCAA
CCAGCTGTATATGTAATTTCCAGCCTTTTGTTTAACCATTTAGAATCAATTCAAAGAGTAGCAGCTGGTC
TTTTGGTTGAAGTTTCAGCTGAGCGTTTAGGATTAGAACTAATTATTAACCAATTGGTGATTACCAATAA
ACTTAATGAAATGGTTCATTCTAATAATGAAGCAATATCAACATACGCTTCCGCTATTCTAATTAGAGCA
ACTGAAGAGAAAAGTAAAAGATATGCTTCATCTCACAGCTATAATGTCGTTCCACAAAATCCAAACAATT
TGAGAAATAATCTTTCGATTTCTTTACCGAATAATCAAAATACCAACCCTGGTTATTTGAGCTCTATATT
AAATTCTCCGATTTTACACAATCAGTCGCCATGTATAAGTCACAGACATAATACTGTAGCACAATGTGGA
GATCAAACTGTTTCAAATGAACCAATATGCCAGTTAAATGATGTAGAAGTACCTGATTATCATATGAATT
ATTCTAATACTCTTCAACCACAAAATCGATATCCATATAATTCTAACTACATTGATCCAAATTACAGTCT
AATCAATCAACCGGGAAATTCAGATTTAACAATGAGACATTTTAAGCAACTCGGTCCAATCAATATTTCG
AATGAATGTGTTAATCAAGACGTTCAAAAGAACTTTTCGAACACAAGTTTTAAAAGTCCCTCATCTCATT
CTTTATCTCTTAGTGGTAACTTATGCTCGTCTAGTGACAATTCTAAGAAGGAAATAATGGACGTGTGCAT
GTTAGACAC
